Addgene plasmid #215119: FLAG-D1-IRES-SS-D2-IRES-HA-D3
Purpose: Expresses FLAG-Cyclin D1, SS-Cyclin D2 and HA-Cyclin D3 in mammalian cells from an inducible lentiviral vector.
Depositing lab: Michele Pagano. Depositing organization: NYU Grossman School of Medicine. Publication: CDK-independent role of D-type cyclins in regulating DNA mismatch repair. Rona G, Miwatani-Minter B, Zhang Q, Goldberg HV, Kerzhnerman MA, Howard JB, Simoneschi D, Lane E, Hobbs JW, Sassani E, Wang AA, Keegan S, Laverty DJ, Piett CG, Pongor LS, Xu ML, Andrade J, Thomas A, Sicinski P, Askenazi M, Ueberheide B, Fenyo D, Nagel ZD, Pagano M. Mol Cell. 2024 Feb 29:S1097-2765(24)00129-1. doi: 10.1016/j.molcel.2024.02.010. PubMed 38458201.
Backbone
  Vector backbone: pLV.puro
  Backbone manufacturer: Vectorbuilder
  Vector type: Mammalian Expression, Lentiviral
  Selectable markers: Puromycin
Growth in bacteria
  Bacterial resistance: Ampicillin, 100 μg/mL
  Growth temperature: 37°C
  Growth strain: NEB Stable
  Copy number: High Copy
Gene/Insert 1
  Gene/Insert name: CCND1
  Species: H. sapiens (human)
  Entrez Gene: CCND1 (a.k.a. BCL1, D11S287E, PRAD1, U21B31)
  Promoter: TREG3
  Tag / fusion protein: FLAG-tag (N terminal on insert)
  Cloning method: Unknown
  Sequencing primers: 5′ TREG3
Gene/Insert 2
  Gene/Insert name: CCND2
  Species: H. sapiens (human)
  Entrez Gene: CCND2 (a.k.a. KIAK0002, MPPH3)
  Promoter: IRES
  Tag / fusion protein: SS (STREP-STREP) (N terminal on insert)
  Cloning method: Unknown
  Sequencing primers: 5′ STREP-FWR
Gene/Insert 3
  Gene/Insert name: CCND3
  Species: H. sapiens (human)
  Entrez Gene: CCND3
  Promoter: IRES
  Tag / fusion protein: HA-tag (N terminal on insert)
  Cloning method: Unknown
  Sequencing primers: 5′ HA-FWR
Terms and licenses: Academic/Nonprofit Terms; Industry Terms: Not Available to Industry
How to cite: FLAG-D1-IRES-SS-D2-IRES-HA-D3 was a gift from Michele Pagano (Addgene plasmid # 215119 ; http://n2t.net/addgene:215119 ; RRID:Addgene_215119)
