[The description below was written by a language model from this plasmid's Addgene catalogue record and pLannotate feature annotations shown in this document.]
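Description:
FLAG-D1-IRES-SS-D2-IRES-HA-D3 is an inducible, self-inactivating HIV-1-based lentiviral expression plasmid built on the pLV.puro backbone, designed to co-express all three human D-type cyclins in mammalian cells. In bacteria it is maintained as a high-copy plasmid through a ColE1/pUC-type origin with ampicillin resistance. An f1 origin and remnants of a lac/lacZα region are also present. The viral portion has an RSV promoter driving a truncated 5' LTR, followed by the Ψ packaging signal, RRE, cPPT/CTS and a ΔU3 3' LTR. This is the arrangement typical of third-generation vectors, which rely on packaging functions supplied in trans and lose LTR promoter activity after integration. An SV40 poly(A) signal and SV40 origin lie downstream of the 3' LTR.

The payload is a single tricistronic transcript driven by the TRE3G tetracycline-responsive promoter, which is activated by the Tet-On 3G transactivator. No transactivator is annotated on this plasmid, so it presumably has to be provided separately. The first cistron encodes N-terminally FLAG-tagged CCND1 (cyclin D1). An EMCV IRES then directs translation of CCND2 carrying an N-terminal tandem Strep tag, and a second EMCV IRES drives CCND3, recorded as N-terminally HA-tagged, although the HA tag itself is not called in the feature table. Gateway attB4, attB1 and attB2 scars flank the promoter and the first part of the cassette, reflecting recombinational assembly. A WPRE follows the cyclins to enhance transcript expression, and a separate mouse PGK promoter drives puromycin N-acetyltransferase for selecting transduced cells. The distinct epitope tags allow each cyclin to be detected or purified individually, and the associated publication concerns a CDK-independent role of D-type cyclins in regulating DNA mismatch repair.
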