Features (pLannotate 1.2.2; 36 found; start..end, strand, type, name):
     30..52      +  protein_bind   lac operator (fragment): The lac repressor binds to the lac operator to inhibit transcription in E. coli. This inhibition can be relieved by adding lactose or isopropyl-β-D-thiogalactopyranoside (IPTG). lac repressor encoded by lacI
     95..113     +  promoter       T3 promoter: promoter for bacteriophage T3 RNA polymerase
    141..367     +  promoter       RSV promoter: Rous sarcoma virus enhancer/promoter
    368..548     +  LTR            5' LTR (truncated): truncated 5' long terminal repeat (LTR) from HIV-1
    595..720     +  misc_feature   HIV-1 Ψ: packaging signal of human immunodeficiency virus type 1
    704..1067    +  CDS            HIV-1 gag (fragment): gag protein from human immunodeficiency virus 1; gag
   1213..1446    +  misc_feature   RRE: The Rev response element (RRE) of HIV-1 allows for Rev-dependent mRNA export from the nucleus to the cytoplasm.
   1823..1923    +  CDS            Rev (fragment): human immunodeficiency virus 1 (HIV-1) Rev protein; rev; enhances nuclear export of unspliced and incompletely spliced viral mRNAs
   1941..2058    +  misc_feature   cPPT/CTS: central polypurine tract and central termination sequence of HIV-1
   2067..2087    +  protein_bind   attB4: mutant version of attB; core recombination site for the Gateway® BP reaction BP Clonase™
   2087..2463    +  promoter       TRE3G promoter: 3rd-generation Tet-responsive promoter that can be activated by binding of Tet-On® 3G
   2463..2487    +  protein_bind   attB1: mutant version of attB; recombination site for the Gateway® BP reaction BP Clonase™
   2512..2532    +  CDS            FLAG (fragment): FLAG® epitope tag, followed by an enterokinase cleavage site
   2557..3438    +  CDS            CCND1: CCND1_HUMAN - Also known as BCL1, PRAD1. Experimental evidence at protein level: Swiss-Prot protein existence level 1. Regulatory component of the cyclin D1-CDK4 (DC) complex that phosphorylates and inhibits members of the retinoblastoma (RB) protein family including RB1 and regulates the cell-cycle during G(1)/S transition. Phosphorylation of RB1 allows dissociation of the transcription factor E2F from the RB/E2F complex and the subsequent transcription of E2F target genes which are responsible for the progression through the G(1) phase. Hypophosphorylates RB1 in early G(1) phase. Cyclin D-CD
   3554..4016    +  misc_feature   IRES: internal ribosome entry site (IRES) of the encephalomyocarditis virus (EMCV)
   4108..4127    +  CDS            Strep-Tag II (fragment): peptide that binds Strep-Tactin®, an engineered form of streptavidin
   4141..5004    +  CDS            CCND2: CCND2_HUMAN - Experimental evidence at protein level: Swiss-Prot protein existence level 1. Regulatory component of the cyclin D2-CDK4 (DC) complex that phosphorylates and inhibits members of the retinoblastoma (RB) protein family including RB1 and regulates the cell-cycle during G(1)/S transition. Phosphorylation of RB1 allows dissociation of the transcription factor E2F from the RB/E2F complex and the subsequent transcription of E2F target genes which are responsible for the progression through the G(1) phase. Hypophosphorylates RB1 in early G(1) phase. Cyclin D-CDK4 complexes are major inte
   5011..5031    -  protein_bind   attB2: mutant version of attB; core recombination site for the Gateway® BP reaction BP Clonase™
   5144..5606    +  misc_feature   IRES: internal ribosome entry site (IRES) of the encephalomyocarditis virus (EMCV)
   5683..6555    +  CDS            CCND3: CCND3_HUMAN - Experimental evidence at protein level: Swiss-Prot protein existence level 1. Regulatory component of the cyclin D3-CDK4 (DC) complex that phosphorylates and inhibits members of the retinoblastoma (RB) protein family including RB1 and regulates the cell-cycle during G(1)/S transition. Phosphorylation of RB1 allows dissociation of the transcription factor E2F from the RB/E2F complex and the subsequent transcription of E2F target genes which are responsible for the progression through the G(1) phase. Hypophosphorylates RB1 in early G(1) phase. Cyclin D-CDK4 complexes are major inte
   6592..7180    +  misc_feature   WPRE: woodchuck hepatitis virus posttranscriptional regulatory element
   7211..7710    +  promoter       PGK promoter: mouse phosphoglycerate kinase 1 promoter
   7727..8326    +  CDS            PuroR: puromycin N-acetyltransferase; pac from Streptomyces alboniger; confers resistance to puromycin
   8316..8396    +  CDS            nef (fragment): NEF_HV1Z2 - Experimental evidence at protein level: Swiss-Prot protein existence level 1. Extracellular Nef protein targets CD4(+) T-lymphocytes for apoptosis by interacting with CXCR4 surface receptors. From Human immunodeficiency virus type 1 group M subtype D (isolate Z2/CDC-Z34) (HIV-1).
   8398..8631    +  LTR            3' LTR (ΔU3): self-inactivating 3' long terminal repeat (LTR) from HIV-1
   8703..8824    +  polyA_signal   SV40 poly(A) signal: SV40 polyadenylation signal
   8864..8999    +  rep_origin     SV40 ori: SV40 origin of replication
   9020..9038    -  promoter       T7 promoter: promoter for bacteriophage T7 RNA polymerase
   9046..9201    +  CDS            lacZα (fragment): LacZα fragment of β-galactosidase; lacZ fragment
   9206..9634    +  rep_origin     f1 ori (sequence partly withheld): f1 bacteriophage origin of replication; arrow indicates direction of (+) strand synthesis
   9687..9791    +  promoter       AmpR promoter: bla
   9792..10652   +  CDS            AmpR: β-lactamase; bla; confers resistance to ampicillin, carbenicillin, and related antibiotics
  10823..11411   +  rep_origin     ori: high-copy-number ColE1/pMB1/pBR322/pUC origin of replication
  11594..11686   +  CDS            lacI (fragment): lac repressor; lacI; The lac repressor binds to the lac operator to inhibit transcription in E. coli. This inhibition can be relieved by adding lactose or isopropyl-β-D-thiogalactopyranoside (IPTG).
  11699..11720   +  protein_bind   CAP binding site: CAP binding activates transcription in the presence of cAMP. E. coli catabolite activator protein
  11735..26      +  promoter       lac promoter (across the origin): promoter for the E. coli lac operon
>Addgene plasmid #215119 | FLAG-D1-IRES-SS-D2-IRES-HA-D3 | addgene full sequence | sequence record 426788 | Addgene NGS Result
ACTTTATGCTTCCGGCTCGTATGTTGTGTGGAATTGTGAGCGGATAACAATTTCACACAGGAAACAGCTA
TGACCATGATTACGCCAAGCGCGCAATTAACCCTCACTAAAGGGAACAAAAGCTGGAGCTGCAAGCTTAA
TGTAGTCTTATGCAATACTCTTGTAGTCTTGCAACATGGTAACGATGAGTTAGCAACATGCCTTACAAGG
AGAGAAAAAGCACCGTGCATGCCGATTGGTGGAAGTAAGGTGGTACGATCGTGCCTTATTAGGAAGGCAA
CAGACGGGTCTGACATGGATTGGACGAACCACTGAATTGCCGCATTGCAGAGATATTGTATTTAAGTGCC
TAGCTCGATACATAAACGGGTCTCTCTGGTTAGACCAGATCTGAGCCTGGGAGCTCTCTGGCTAACTAGG
GAACCCACTGCTTAAGCCTCAATAAAGCTTGCCTTGAGTGCTTCAAGTAGTGTGTGCCCGTCTGTTGTGT
GACTCTGGTAACTAGAGATCCCTCAGACCCTTTTAGTCAGTGTGGAAAATCTCTAGCAGTGGCGCCCGAA
CAGGGACTTGAAAGCGAAAGGGAAACCAGAGGAGCTCTCTCGACGCAGGACTCGGCTTGCTGAAGCGCGC
ACGGCAAGAGGCGAGGGGCGGCGACTGGTGAGTACGCCAAAAATTTTGACTAGCGGAGGCTAGAAGGAGA
GAGATGGGTGCGAGAGCGTCAGTATTAAGCGGGGGAGAATTAGATCGCGATGGGAAAAAATTCGGTTAAG
GCCAGGGGGAAAGAAAAAATATAAATTAAAACATATAGTATGGGCAAGCAGGGAGCTAGAACGATTCGCA
GTTAATCCTGGCCTGTTAGAAACATCAGAAGGCTGTAGACAAATACTGGGACAGCTACAACCATCCCTTC
AGACAGGATCAGAAGAACTTAGATCATTATATAATACAGTAGCAACCCTCTATTGTGTGCATCAAAGGAT
AGAGATAAAAGACACCAAGGAAGCTTTAGACAAGATAGAGGAAGAGCAAAACAAAAGTAAGACCACCGCA
CAGCAAGCGGCCGCTGATCTTCAGACCTGGAGGAGGAGATATGAGGGACAATTGGAGAAGTGAATTATAT
AAATATAAAGTAGTAAAAATTGAACCATTAGGAGTAGCACCCACCAAGGCAAAGAGAAGAGTGGTGCAGA
GAGAAAAAAGAGCAGTGGGAATAGGAGCTTTGTTCCTTGGGTTCTTGGGAGCAGCAGGAAGCACTATGGG
CGCAGCGTCAATGACGCTGACGGTACAGGCCAGACAATTATTGTCTGGTATAGTGCAGCAGCAGAACAAT
TTGCTGAGGGCTATTGAGGCGCAACAGCATCTGTTGCAACTCACAGTCTGGGGCATCAAGCAGCTCCAGG
CAAGAATCCTGGCTGTGGAAAGATACCTAAAGGATCAACAGCTCCTGGGGATTTGGGGTTGCTCTGGAAA
ACTCATTTGCACCACTGCTGTGCCTTGGAATGCTAGTTGGAGTAATAAATCTCTGGAACAGATTTGGAAT
CACACGACCTGGATGGAGTGGGACAGAGAAATTAACAATTACACAAGCTTAATACACTCCTTAATTGAAG
AATCGCAAAACCAGCAAGAAAAGAATGAACAAGAATTATTGGAATTAGATAAATGGGCAAGTTTGTGGAA
TTGGTTTAACATAACAAATTGGCTGTGGTATATAAAATTATTCATAATGATAGTAGGAGGCTTGGTAGGT
TTAAGAATAGTTTTTGCTGTACTTTCTATAGTGAATAGAGTTAGGCAGGGATATTCACCATTATCGTTTC
AGACCCACCTCCCAACCCCGAGGGGACCCGACAGGCCCGAAGGAATAGAAGAAGAAGGTGGAGAGAGAGA
CAGAGACAGATCCATTCGATTAGTGAACGGATCTCGACGGTATCGCTAGCTTTTAAAAGAAAAGGGGGGA
TTGGGGGGTACAGTGCAGGGGAAAGAATAGTAGACATAATAGCAACAGACATACAAACTAAAGAATTACA
AAAACAAATTACAAAAATTCAAAATTTTACTAGTATCAACTTTGTATAGAAAAGTTGTTTACTCCCTATC
AGTGATAGAGAACGTATGAAGAGTTTACTCCCTATCAGTGATAGAGAACGTATGCAGACTTTACTCCCTA
TCAGTGATAGAGAACGTATAAGGAGTTTACTCCCTATCAGTGATAGAGAACGTATGACCAGTTTACTCCC
TATCAGTGATAGAGAACGTATCTACAGTTTACTCCCTATCAGTGATAGAGAACGTATATCCAGTTTACTC
CCTATCAGTGATAGAGAACGTATAAGCTTTAGGCGTGTACGGTGGGCGCCTATAAAAGCAGAGCTCGTTT
AGTGAACCGTCAGATCGCCTGGAGCAATTCCACAACACTTTTGTCTTATACCAACTTTCCGTACCACTTC
CTACCCTCGTAAACAAGTTTGTACAAAAAAGCAGGCTGCCACCATGGTCGACGGCGGAGACTACAAGGAC
GACGATGACAAGGGCGGAGGCAGCGGAGGAGGATCAGAACACCAGCTCCTGTGCTGCGAAGTGGAAACCA
TCCGCCGCGCGTACCCCGATGCCAACCTCCTCAACGACCGGGTGCTGCGGGCCATGCTGAAGGCGGAGGA
GACCTGCGCGCCCTCGGTGTCCTACTTCAAATGTGTGCAGAAGGAGGTCCTGCCGTCCATGCGGAAGATC
GTCGCCACCTGGATGCTGGAGGTCTGCGAGGAACAGAAGTGCGAGGAGGAGGTCTTCCCGCTGGCCATGA
ACTACCTGGACCGCTTCCTGTCGCTGGAGCCCGTGAAAAAGAGCCGCCTGCAGCTGCTGGGGGCCACTTG
CATGTTCGTGGCCTCTAAGATGAAGGAGACCATCCCCCTGACGGCCGAGAAGCTGTGCATCTACACCGAC
AACTCCATCCGGCCCGAGGAGCTGCTGCAAATGGAGCTGCTCCTGGTGAACAAGCTCAAGTGGAACCTGG
CCGCAATGACCCCGCACGATTTCATTGAACACTTCCTCTCCAAAATGCCAGAGGCGGAGGAGAACAAACA
GATCATCCGCAAACACGCGCAGACCTTCGTTGCCCTCTGTGCCACAGATGTGAAGTTCATTTCCAATCCG
CCCTCCATGGTGGCAGCGGGGAGCGTGGTGGCCGCAGTGCAAGGCCTGAACCTGAGGAGCCCCAACAACT
TCCTGTCCTACTACCGCCTCACACGCTTCCTCTCCAGAGTGATCAAGTGTGACCCGGACTGCCTCCGGGC
CTGCCAGGAGCAGATCGAAGCCCTGCTGGAGTCAAGCCTGCGCCAGGCCCAGCAGAACATGGACCCCAAG
GCCGCCGAGGAGGAGGAAGAGGAGGAGGAGGAGGTGGACCTGGCTTGCACACCCACCGACGTGCGGGACG
TGGACATCTGAGCCCCTCTCCCTCCCCCCCCCCTAACGTTACTGGCCGAAGCCGCTTGGAATAAGGCCGG
TGTGCGTTTGTCTATATGTTATTTTCCACCATATTGCCGTCTTTTGGCAATGTGAGGGCCCGGAAACCTG
GCCCTGTCTTCTTGACGAGCATTCCTAGGGGTCTTTCCCCTCTCGCCAAAGGAATGCAAGGTCTGTTGAA
TGTCGTGAAGGAAGCAGTTCCTCTGGAAGCTTCTTGAAGACAAACAACGTCTGTAGCGACCCTTTGCAGG
CAGCGGAACCCCCCACCTGGCGACAGGTGCCTCTGCGGCCAAAAGCCACGTGTATAAGATACACCTGCAA
AGGCGGCACAACCCCAGTGCCACGTTGTGAGTTGGATAGTTGTGGAAAGAGTCAAATGGCTCTCCTCAAG
CGTATTCAACAAGGGGCTGAAGGATGCCCAGAAGGTACCCCATTGTATGGGATCTGATCTGGGGCCTCGG
TGCACATGCTTTACATGTGTTTAGTCGAGGTTAAAAAAACGTCTAGGCCCCCCGAACCACGGGGACGTGG
TTTTCCTTTGAAAAACACGATGATAATATGGCCACAACCATGGGAGGAGGCAGCGCCTGGAGCCACCCTC
AGTTCGAGAAGGGAGGAGGAAGCGGCGGAGGCAGCGGAGGAAGCGCCTGGAGCCACCCGCAGTTCGAGAA
AGGAGGAGGAGAGCTGCTGTGCCACGAGGTGGACCCGGTCCGCAGGGCCGTGCGGGACCGCAACCTGCTC
CGAGACGACCGCGTCCTGCAGAACCTGCTCACCATCGAGGAGCGCTACCTTCCGCAGTGCTCCTACTTCA
AGTGCGTGCAGAAGGACATCCAACCCTACATGCGCAGAATGGTGGCCACCTGGATGCTGGAGGTCTGTGA
GGAACAGAAGTGCGAAGAAGAGGTCTTCCCTCTGGCCATGAATTACCTGGACCGTTTCTTGGCTGGGGTC
CCGACTCCGAAGTCCCATCTGCAACTCCTGGGTGCTGTCTGCATGTTCCTGGCCTCCAAACTCAAAGAGA
CCAGCCCGCTGACCGCGGAGAAGCTGTGCATTTACACCGACAACTCCATCAAGCCTCAGGAGCTGCTGGA
GTGGGAACTGGTGGTGCTGGGGAAGTTGAAGTGGAACCTGGCAGCTGTCACTCCTCATGACTTCATTGAG
CACATCTTGCGCAAGCTGCCCCAGCAGCGGGAGAAGCTGTCTCTGATCCGCAAGCATGCTCAGACCTTCA
TTGCTCTGTGTGCCACCGACTTTAAGTTTGCCATGTACCCACCGTCGATGATCGCAACTGGAAGTGTGGG
AGCAGCCATCTGTGGGCTCCAGCAGGATGAGGAAGTGAGCTCGCTCACTTGTGATGCCCTGACTGAGCTG
CTGGCTAAGATCACCAACACAGACGTGGATTGTCTCAAAGCTTGCCAGGAGCAGATTGAGGCGGTGCTCC
TCAATAGCCTGCAGCAGTACCGTCAGGACCAACGTGACGGATCCAAGTCGGAGGATGAACTGGACCAAGC
CAGCACCCCTACAGACGTGCGGGATATCGACCTGTGAACCCAGCTTTCTTGTACAAAGTGGGCCCCTCTC
CCTCCCCCCCCCCTAACGTTACTGGCCGAAGCCGCTTGGAATAAGGCCGGTGTGCGTTTGTCTATATGTT
ATTTTCCACCATATTGCCGTCTTTTGGCAATGTGAGGGCCCGGAAACCTGGCCCTGTCTTCTTGACGAGC
ATTCCTAGGGGTCTTTCCCCTCTCGCCAAAGGAATGCAAGGTCTGTTGAATGTCGTGAAGGAAGCAGTTC
CTCTGGAAGCTTCTTGAAGACAAACAACGTCTGTAGCGACCCTTTGCAGGCAGCGGAACCCCCCACCTGG
CGACAGGTGCCTCTGCGGCCAAAAGCCACGTGTATAAGATACACCTGCAAAGGCGGCACAACCCCAGTGC
CACGTTGTGAGTTGGATAGTTGTGGAAAGAGTCAAATGGCTCTCCTCAAGCGTATTCAACAAGGGGCTGA
AGGATGCCCAGAAGGTACCCCATTGTATGGGATCTGATCTGGGGCCTCGGTGCACATGCTTTACATGTGT
TTAGTCGAGGTTAAAAAAACGTCTAGGCCCCCCGAACCACGGGGACGTGGTTTTCCTTTGAAAAACACGA
TGATAATATGGCCACAACCATGGGAGGCGGATACCCATACGACGTCCCAGACTACGCTGGCGGAGGCAGC
GGAGGAGGATCAGAGCTGCTGTGTTGCGAAGGCACCCGGCACGCGCCCCGGGCCGGGCCGGACCCGCGGC
TGCTGGGGGACCAGCGTGTCCTGCAGAGCCTGCTCCGCCTGGAGGAGCGCTACGTACCCCGCGCCTCCTA
CTTCCAGTGCGTGCAGCGGGAGATCAAGCCGCACATGCGGAAGATGCTGGCTTACTGGATGCTGGAGGTA
TGTGAGGAGCAGCGCTGTGAGGAGGAAGTCTTCCCCCTGGCCATGAACTACCTGGATCGCTACCTGTCTT
GCGTCCCCACCCGAAAGGCGCAGTTGCAGCTCCTGGGTGCGGTCTGCATGCTGCTGGCCTCCAAGCTGCG
CGAGACCACGCCCCTGACCATCGAAAAACTGTGCATCTACACCGACCACGCTGTCTCTCCCCGCCAGTTG
CGGGACTGGGAGGTGCTGGTCCTAGGGAAGCTCAAGTGGGACCTGGCTGCTGTGATTGCACATGATTTCC
TGGCCTTCATTCTGCACCGGCTCTCTCTGCCCCGTGACCGACAGGCCTTGGTCAAAAAGCATGCCCAGAC
CTTTTTGGCCCTCTGTGCTACAGATTATACCTTTGCCATGTACCCGCCATCCATGATCGCCACGGGCAGC
ATTGGGGCTGCAGTGCAAGGCCTGGGTGCCTGCTCCATGTCCGGGGATGAGCTCACAGAGCTGCTGGCAG
GGATCACTGGCACTGAAGTGGACTGCCTGCGGGCCTGTCAGGAGCAGATCGAAGCTGCACTCAGGGAGAG
CCTCAGGGAAGCCTCTCAGACCAGCTCCAGCCCAGCGCCCAAAGCCCCCCGGGGCTCCAGCAGCCAAGGG
CCCAGCCAGACCAGCACTCCTACAGATGTCACAGCCATACACCTGTGACAACTTTATTATACATAGTTGA
TCAATTCCGATAATCAACCTCTGGATTACAAAATTTGTGAAAGATTGACTGGTATTCTTAACTATGTTGC
TCCTTTTACGCTATGTGGATACGCTGCTTTAATGCCTTTGTATCATGCTATTGCTTCCCGTATGGCTTTC
ATTTTCTCCTCCTTGTATAAATCCTGGTTGCTGTCTCTTTATGAGGAGTTGTGGCCCGTTGTCAGGCAAC
GTGGCGTGGTGTGCACTGTGTTTGCTGACGCAACCCCCACTGGTTGGGGCATTGCCACCACCTGTCAGCT
CCTTTCCGGGACTTTCGCTTTCCCCCTCCCTATTGCCACGGCGGAACTCATCGCCGCCTGCCTTGCCCGC
TGCTGGACAGGGGCTCGGCTGTTGGGCACTGACAATTCCGTGGTGTTGTCGGGGAAGCTGACGTCCTTTC
CATGGCTGCTCGCCTGTGTTGCCACCTGGATTCTGCGCGGGACGTCCTTCTGCTACGTCCCTTCGGCCCT
CAATCCAGCGGACCTTCCTTCCCGCGGCCTGCTGCCGGCTCTGCGGCCTCTTCCGCGTCTTCGCCTTCGC
CCTCAGACGAGTCGGATCTCCCTTTGGGCCGCCTCCCCGCATCGGGAATTCCCGCGGTTCGAATTCTACC
GGGTAGGGGAGGCGCTTTTCCCAAGGCAGTCTGGAGCATGCGCTTTAGCAGCCCCGCTGGGCACTTGGCG
CTACACAAGTGGCCTCTGGCCTCGCACACATTCCACATCCACCGGTAGGCGCCAACCGGCTCCGTTCTTT
GGTGGCCCCTTCGCGCCACCTTCTACTCCTCCCCTAGTCAGGAAGTTCCCCCCCGCCCCGCAGCTCGCGT
CGTGCAGGACGTGACAAATGGAAGTAGCACGTCTCACTAGTCTCGTGCAGATGGACAGCACCGCTGAGCA
ATGGAAGCGGGTAGGCCTTTGGGGCAGCGGCCAATAGCAGCTTTGCTCCTTCGCTTTCTGGGCTCAGAGG
CTGGGAAGGGGTGGGTCCGGGGGCGGGCTCAGGGGCGGGCTCAGGGGCGGGGCGGGCGCCCGAAGGTCCT
CCGGAGGCCCGGCATTCTGCACGCTTCAAAAGCGCACGTCTGCCGCGCTGTTCTCCTCTTCCTCATCTCC
GGGCCTTTCGACCTCACGTGGCCACCATGACCGAGTACAAGCCCACGGTGCGCCTCGCCACCCGCGACGA
CGTCCCCAGGGCCGTACGCACCCTCGCCGCCGCGTTCGCCGACTACCCCGCCACGCGCCACACCGTCGAT
CCGGACCGCCACATCGAGCGGGTCACCGAGCTGCAAGAACTCTTCCTCACGCGCGTCGGGCTCGACATCG
GCAAGGTGTGGGTCGCGGACGACGGCGCCGCGGTGGCGGTCTGGACCACGCCGGAGAGCGTCGAAGCGGG
GGCGGTGTTCGCCGAGATCGGCCCGCGCATGGCCGAGTTGAGCGGTTCCCGGCTGGCCGCGCAGCAACAG
ATGGAAGGCCTCCTGGCGCCGCACCGGCCCAAGGAGCCCGCGTGGTTCCTGGCCACCGTCGGCGTCTCGC
CCGACCACCAGGGCAAGGGTCTGGGCAGCGCCGTCGTGCTCCCCGGAGTGGAGGCGGCCGAGCGCGCCGG
GGTGCCCGCCTTCCTGGAGACCTCCGCGCCCCGCAACCTCCCCTTCTACGAGCGGCTCGGCTTCACCGTC
ACCGCCGACGTCGAGGTGCCCGAAGGACCGCGCACCTGGTGCATGACCCGCAAGCCCGGTGCCTGAGGTA
CCTTTAAGACCAATGACTTACAAGGCAGCTGTAGATCTTAGCCACTTTTTAAAAGAAAAGGGGGGACTGG
AAGGGCTAATTCACTCCCAACGAAGACAAGATCTGCTTTTTGCTTGTACTGGGTCTCTCTGGTTAGACCA
GATCTGAGCCTGGGAGCTCTCTGGCTAACTAGGGAACCCACTGCTTAAGCCTCAATAAAGCTTGCCTTGA
GTGCTTCAAGTAGTGTGTGCCCGTCTGTTGTGTGACTCTGGTAACTAGAGATCCCTCAGACCCTTTTAGT
CAGTGTGGAAAATCTCTAGCAGTAGTAGTTCATGTCATCTTATTATTCAGTATTTATAACTTGCAAAGAA
ATGAATATCAGAGAGTGAGAGGAACTTGTTTATTGCAGCTTATAATGGTTACAAATAAAGCAATAGCATC
ACAAATTTCACAAATAAAGCATTTTTTTCACTGCATTCTAGTTGTGGTTTGTCCAAACTCATCAATGTAT
CTTATCATGTCTGGCTCTAGCTATCCCGCCCCTAACTCCGCCCATCCCGCCCCTAACTCCGCCCAGTTCC
GCCCATTCTCCGCCCCATGGCTGACTAATTTTTTTTATTTATGCAGAGGCCGAGGCCGCCTCGGCCTCTG
AGCTATTCCAGAAGTAGTGAGGAGGCTTTTTTGGAGGCCTAGGGACGTACCCAATTCGCCCTATAGTGAG
TCGTATTACGCGCGCTCACTGGCCGTCGTTTTACAACGTCGTGACTGGGAAAACCCTGGCGTTACCCAAC
TTAATCGCCTTGCAGCACATCCCCCTTTCGCCAGCTGGCGTAATAGCGAAGAGGCCCGCACCGATCGCCC
TTCCCAACAGTTGCGCAGCCTGAATGGCGAATGGG
[124 nt withheld, positions 9206-9329]
C
[91 nt withheld, positions 9331-9421]
A
[49 nt withheld, positions 9423-9471]
CCTTTGACGTTGGAGTCCACGTTCTTT
[37 nt withheld, positions 9499-9535]
ACCCTATCTCGGTCTATTCTTTTGATTTATAAGGGATTTTGCCGATTTCGGCCTATTGGTTAAAAAATGA
GCTGATTTAACAAAAATTTAACGCGAATTTTAACAAAATATTAACGCTTACAATTTAGGTGGCACTTTTC
GGGGAAATGTGCGCGGAACCCCTATTTGTTTATTTTTCTAAATACATTCAAATATGTATCCGCTCATGAG
ACAATAACCCTGATAAATGCTTCAATAATATTGAAAAAGGAAGAGTATGAGTATTCAACATTTCCGTGTC
GCCCTTATTCCCTTTTTTGCGGCATTTTGCCTTCCTGTTTTTGCTCACCCAGAAACGCTGGTGAAAGTAA
AAGATGCTGAAGATCAGTTGGGTGCACGAGTGGGTTACATCGAACTGGATCTCAACAGCGGTAAGATCCT
TGAGAGTTTTCGCCCCGAAGAACGTTTTCCAATGATGAGCACTTTTAAAGTTCTGCTATGTGGCGCGGTA
TTATCCCGTATTGACGCCGGGCAAGAGCAACTCGGTCGCCGCATACACTATTCTCAGAATGACTTGGTTG
AGTACTCACCAGTCACAGAAAAGCATCTTACGGATGGCATGACAGTAAGAGAATTATGCAGTGCTGCCAT
AACCATGAGTGATAACACTGCGGCCAACTTACTTCTGACAACGATCGGAGGACCGAAGGAGCTAACCGCT
TTTTTGCACAACATGGGGGATCATGTAACTCGCCTTGATCGTTGGGAACCGGAGCTGAATGAAGCCATAC
CAAACGACGAGCGTGACACCACGATGCCTGTAGCAATGGCAACAACGTTGCGCAAACTATTAACTGGCGA
ACTACTTACTCTAGCTTCCCGGCAACAATTAATAGACTGGATGGAGGCGGATAAAGTTGCAGGACCACTT
CTGCGCTCGGCCCTTCCGGCTGGCTGGTTTATTGCTGATAAATCTGGAGCCGGTGAGCGTGGGTCTCGCG
GTATCATTGCAGCACTGGGGCCAGATGGTAAGCCCTCCCGTATCGTAGTTATCTACACGACGGGGAGTCA
GGCAACTATGGATGAACGAAATAGACAGATCGCTGAGATAGGTGCCTCACTGATTAAGCATTGGTAACTG
TCAGACCAAGTTTACTCATATATACTTTAGATTGATTTAAAACTTCATTTTTAATTTAAAAGGATCTAGG
TGAAGATCCTTTTTGATAATCTCATGACCAAAATCCCTTAACGTGAGTTTTCGTTCCACTGAGCGTCAGA
CCCCGTAGAAAAGATCAAAGGATCTTCTTGAGATCCTTTTTTTCTGCGCGTAATCTGCTGCTTGCAAACA
AAAAAACCACCGCTACCAGCGGTGGTTTGTTTGCCGGATCAAGAGCTACCAACTCTTTTTCCGAAGGTAA
CTGGCTTCAGCAGAGCGCAGATACCAAATACTGTTCTTCTAGTGTAGCCGTAGTTAGGCCACCACTTCAA
GAACTCTGTAGCACCGCCTACATACCTCGCTCTGCTAATCCTGTTACCAGTGGCTGCTGCCAGTGGCGAT
AAGTCGTGTCTTACCGGGTTGGACTCAAGACGATAGTTACCGGATAAGGCGCAGCGGTCGGGCTGAACGG
GGGGTTCGTGCACACAGCCCAGCTTGGAGCGAACGACCTACACCGAACTGAGATACCTACAGCGTGAGCT
ATGAGAAAGCGCCACGCTTCCCGAAGAGAGAAAGGCGGACAGGTATCCGGTAAGCGGCAGGGTCGGAACA
GGAGAGCGCACGAGGGAGCTTCCAGGGGGAAACGCCTGGTATCTTTATAGTCCTGTCGGGTTTCGCCACC
TCTGACTTGAGCGTCGATTTTTGTGATGCTCGTCAGGGGGGCGGAGCCTATGGAAAAACGCCAGCAACGC
GGCCTTTTTACGGTTCCTGGCCTTTTGCTGGCCTTTTGCTCACATGTTCTTTCCTGCGTTATCCCCTGAT
TCTGTGGATAACCGTATTACCGCCTTTGAGTGAGCTGATACCGCTCGCCGCAGCCGAACGACCGAGCGCA
GCGAGTCAGTGAGCGAGGAAGCGGAAGAGCGCCCAATACGCAAACCGCCTCTCCCCGCGCGTTGGCCGAT
TCATTAATGCAGCTGGCACGACAGGTTTCCCGACTGGAAAGCGGGCAGTGAGCGCAACGCAATTAATGTG
AGTTAGCTCACTCATTAGGCACCCCAGGCTTTAC
